Addgene plasmid #171240: Flag-M4-AR
Purpose: Mammalian expression of 3xFlag-tagged human androgen receptor (hAR)
Depositing lab: Steven Balk. Depositing organization: Beth Israel Deaconess Medical Center. Publication: Androgen receptor serine 81 phosphorylation mediates chromatin binding and transcriptional activation. Chen S, Gulla S, Cai C, Balk SP. J Biol Chem. 2012 Mar 9;287(11):8571-83. doi: 10.1074/jbc.M111.325290. Epub 2012 Jan 24. PubMed 22275373.
Backbone
  Vector backbone: p3XFLAG-CMV-10
  Backbone manufacturer: Sigma-Aldrich
  Backbone size w/o insert (bp): 6400
  Vector type: Mammalian Expression
  Selectable markers: Neomycin (select with G418)
Growth in bacteria
  Bacterial resistance: Ampicillin, 100 μg/mL
  Growth temperature: 37°C
  Growth strain: DH5alpha
  Copy number: High Copy
Gene/Insert
  Gene/Insert name: 3xFlag-tagged human androgen receptor (alt name: Flag-AR)
  Species: H. sapiens (human)
  Insert size (bp): 3000
  Entrez Gene: AR (a.k.a. AIS, AR8, DHTR, HUMARA, HYSP1, KD, NR3C4, SBMA, SMAX1, TFM)
  Promoter: CMV
  Tag / fusion protein: Flag (N terminal on backbone)
  Cloning method: Restriction Enzyme; 5′ cloning site BamHI (unknown if destroyed); 3′ cloning site NotI (unknown if destroyed)
  Sequencing primers: 5′ CMV_fwd_primer
Terms and licenses: Academic/Nonprofit Terms; Industry Terms: Not Available to Industry
Depositor comments: Flag-tagged androgen receptor, and its exact amino acid composition may slightly vary based on human AR versions.Two XmaI sites on the vector backbone and one EcoRI site at the 3'UTR of AR cDNA were deleted by DNA mutagenesis.
How to cite: Flag-M4-AR was a gift from Steven Balk (Addgene plasmid # 171240 ; http://n2t.net/addgene:171240 ; RRID:Addgene_171240)
