[The description below was written by a language model from this plasmid's Addgene catalogue record and pLannotate feature annotations shown in this document.]
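Description:
Flag-M4-AR is a mammalian expression plasmid built on the commercial p3XFLAG-CMV-10 backbone and encoding the human androgen receptor (AR, NR3C4) with an N-terminal 3xFLAG epitope. The sequenced construct is about 9.3 kb, consistent with a backbone of roughly 6.4 kb plus an insert of about 3 kb cloned between BamHI and NotI. In bacteria it is maintained at high copy from a ColE1/pUC-type origin under ampicillin selection (AmpR with its own bla promoter). An f1 origin is also present, along with residual lac promoter/operator, lacZα and T7 promoter elements carried over from the backbone.

The expression cassette consists of the human CMV immediate-early enhancer and promoter driving the backbone-supplied 3xFLAG tag, which includes an enterokinase cleavage site, followed in frame by the AR open reading frame of about 2.76 kb. Some AR 3′ untranslated sequence follows, and the cassette ends with the human growth hormone polyadenylation signal. A second cassette, an SV40 enhancer/early promoter driving the neomycin phosphotransferase gene with an SV40 poly(A) signal, allows G418 selection of stable transfectants. The adjacent ble coding sequence and str fragment appear to be carried along with the neo segment.

The depositor notes that the exact AR amino acid composition may differ slightly between human AR versions. Two XmaI sites in the backbone and one EcoRI site in the AR 3′UTR were removed by mutagenesis. The record does not explain the "M4" designation or the reason for these changes. The plasmid is intended for expressing FLAG-tagged AR in mammalian cells, and the tag permits detection or immunoprecipitation with anti-FLAG reagents. It is associated with work on AR serine 81 phosphorylation, chromatin binding and transcriptional activation.
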