Features (pLannotate 1.2.2; 22 found; start..end, strand, type, name):
      4..158     -  CDS            lacZα (fragment): LacZα fragment of β-galactosidase; lacZ fragment
    318..697     +  enhancer       CMV enhancer: human cytomegalovirus immediate early enhancer
    699..898     +  promoter       CMV promoter: human cytomegalovirus (CMV) immediate early promoter
    931..996     +  CDS            3xFLAG: three tandem FLAG® epitope tags, followed by an enterokinase cleavage site
   1012..3768    +  CDS            AR: ANDR_HUMAN - Also known as DHTR, NR3C4. Experimental evidence at protein level: Swiss-Prot protein existence level 1. [Isoform 4]: Lacks the C-terminal ligand-binding domain and may therefore constitutively activate the transcription of a specific set of genes independently of steroid hormones. From Homo sapiens (Human).
   4082..4704    +  polyA_signal   hGH poly(A) signal: human growth hormone polyadenylation signal
   4746..5043    +  promoter       SV40 promoter: SV40 enhancer and early promoter
   5097..5888    +  CDS            neo: KKA2_KLEPN - Also known as kan, nptII. Experimental evidence at protein level: Swiss-Prot protein existence level 1. Resistance to kanamycin, neomycin, paromomycin, ribostamycin, butirosin and gentamicin B. From Klebsiella pneumoniae.
   5912..6289    +  CDS            ble: BLE_KLEPN - Experimental evidence at protein level: Swiss-Prot protein existence level 1. Binding protein with a strong affinity to the bleomycin family of antibiotics. Binds to CL990; an antimitotic-antibiotic compound. From Klebsiella pneumoniae.
   6331..6390    +  CDS            str (fragment): STR_KLEPN - Protein inferred from homology: Swiss-Prot protein existence level 3. The aminoglycoside phosphotransferases achieve inactivation of their antibiotic substrates by phosphorylation. From Klebsiella pneumoniae.
   6413..6436    -  rep_origin     CloDF13 ori (fragment): Plasmids containing the CloDF13 (CDF) origin of replication can be propagated in E. coli cells that contain additional plasmids with compatible origins.
   6437..6520    +  CDS            large T antigen (fragment): large T antigen from SV40 (simian virus 40)
   6543..6677    +  polyA_signal   SV40 poly(A) signal: SV40 polyadenylation signal
   6683..6701    -  promoter       T7 promoter: promoter for bacteriophage T7 RNA polymerase
   6739..6755    -  protein_bind   lac operator: The lac repressor binds to the lac operator to inhibit transcription in E. coli. This inhibition can be relieved by adding lactose or isopropyl-β-D-thiogalactopyranoside (IPTG). lac repressor encoded by lacI
   6763..6793    -  promoter       lac promoter: promoter for the E. coli lac operon
   6808..6829    -  protein_bind   CAP binding site: CAP binding activates transcription in the presence of cAMP. E. coli catabolite activator protein
   6842..6934    -  CDS            lacI (fragment): lac repressor; lacI; The lac repressor binds to the lac operator to inhibit transcription in E. coli. This inhibition can be relieved by adding lactose or isopropyl-β-D-thiogalactopyranoside (IPTG).
   7117..7705    -  rep_origin     ori: high-copy-number ColE1/pMB1/pBR322/pUC origin of replication
   7876..8736    -  CDS            AmpR: β-lactamase; bla; confers resistance to ampicillin, carbenicillin, and related antibiotics
   8737..8841    -  promoter       AmpR promoter: bla
   8868..9296    +  rep_origin     f1 ori (sequence partly withheld): f1 bacteriophage origin of replication; arrow indicates direction of (+) strand synthesis
>Addgene plasmid #171240 | Flag-M4-AR | addgene full sequence | sequence record 336015 | Addgene NGS Result
CCATTCGCCATTCAGGCTGCGCAACTGTTGGGAAGGGCGATCGGTGCGGGCCTCTTCGCTATTACGCCAG
CTGGCGAAAGGGGGATGTGCTGCAAGGCGATTAAGTTGGGTAACGCCAGGGTTTTCCCAGTCACGACGTT
GTAAAACGACGGCCAGTGCCAAGCTGATCTATACATTGAATCAATATTGGCAATTAGCCATATTAGTCAT
TGGTTATATAGCATAAATCAATATTGGCTATTGGCCATTGCATACGTTGTATCTATATCATAATATGTAC
ATTTATATTGGCTCATGTCCAATATGACCGCCATGTTGACATTGATTATTGACTAGTTATTAATAGTAAT
CAATTACGGGGTCATTAGTTCATAGCCCATATATGGAGTTCCGCGTTACATAACTTACGGTAAATGGCCC
GCCTGGCTGACCGCCCAACGACCCCCGCCCATTGACGTCAATAATGACGTATGTTCCCATAGTAACGCCA
ATAGGGACTTTCCATTGACGTCAATGGGTGGAGTATTTACGGTAAACTGCCCACTTGGCAGTACATCAAG
TGTATCATATGCCAAGTCCGCCCCCTATTGACGTCAATGACGGTAAATGGCCCGCCTGGCATTATGCCCA
GTACATGACCTTACGGGACTTTCCTACTTGGCAGTACATCTACGTATTAGTCATCGCTATTACCATGGTG
ATGCGGTTTTGGCAGTACACCAATGGGCGTGGATAGCGGTTTGACTCACGGGGATTTCCAAGTCTCCACC
CCATTGACGTCAATGGGAGTTTGTTTTGGCACCAAAATCAACGGGACTTTCCAAAATGTCGTAATAACCC
CGCCCCGTTGACGCAAATGGGCGGTAGGCGTGTACGGTGGGAGGTCTATATAAGCAGAGCTCGTTTAGTG
AACCGTCAGAATTAACCATGGACTACAAAGACCATGACGGTGATTATAAAGATCATGACATCGATTACAA
GGATGACGATGACAAGCTTCCGCGGGGATCCATGGAAGTGCAGTTAGGGCTGGGAAGGGTCTACCCTCGG
CCGCCGTCCAAGACCTACCGAGGAGCTTTCCAGAATCTGTTCCAGAGCGTGCGCGAAGTGATCCAGAACC
CGGGCCCCAGGCACCCAGAGGCCGCGAGCGCAGCACCTCCCGGCGCCAGTTTGCTGCTGCTGCAGCAGCA
GCAGCAGCAGCAGCAGCAGCAGCAGCAGCAGCAGCAGCAGCAGCAGCAGCAGCAGCAAGAGACTAGCCCC
AGGCAGCAGCAGCAGCAGCAGGGTGAGGATGGTTCTCCCCAAGCCCATCGTAGAGGCCCCACAGGCTACC
TGGTCCTGGATGAGGAACAGCAACCTTCACAGCCGCAGTCGGCCCTGGAGTGCCACCCCGAGAGAGGTTG
CGTCCCAGAGCCTGGAGCCGCCGTGGCCGCCAGCAAGGGGCTGCCGCAGCAGCTGCCAGCACCTCCGGAC
GAGGATGACTCAGCTGCCCCATCCACGTTGTCCCTGCTGGGCCCCACTTTCCCCGGCTTAAGCAGCTGCT
CCGCTGACCTTAAAGACATCCTGAGCGAGGCCAGCACCATGCAACTCCTTCAGCAACAGCAGCAGGAAGC
AGTATCCGAAGGCAGCAGCAGCGGGAGAGCGAGGGAGGCCTCGGGGGCTCCCACTTCCTCCAAGGACAAT
TACTTAGGGGGCACTTCGACCATTTCTGACAACGCCAAGGAGTTGTGTAAGGCAGTGTCGGTGTCCATGG
GCCTGGGTGTGGAGGCGTTGGAGCATCTGAGTCCAGGGGAACAGCTTCGGGGGGATTGCATGTACGCCCC
ACTTTTGGGAGTTCCACCCGCTGTGCGTCCCACTCCTTGTGCCCCATTGGCCGAATGCAAAGGTTCTCTG
CTAGACGACAGCGCAGGCAAGAGCACTGAAGATACTGCTGAGTATTCCCCTTTCAAGGGAGGTTACACCA
AAGGGCTAGAAGGCGAGAGCCTAGGCTGCTCTGGCAGCGCTGCAGCAGGGAGCTCCGGGACACTTGAACT
GCCGTCTACCCTGTCTCTCTACAAGTCCGGAGCACTGGACGAGGCAGCTGCGTACCAGAGTCGCGACTAC
TACAACTTTCCACTGGCTCTGGCCGGACCGCCGCCCCCTCCGCCGCCTCCCCATCCCCACGCTCGCATCA
AGCTGGAGAACCCGCTGGACTACGGCAGCGCCTGGGCGGCTGCGGCGGCGCAGTGCCGCTATGGGGACCT
GGCGAGCCTGCATGGCGCGGGTGCAGCGGGACCCGGTTCTGGGTCACCCTCAGCCGCCGCTTCCTCATCC
TGGCACACTCTCTTCACAGCCGAAGAAGGCCAGTTGTATGGACCGTGTGGTGGTGGTGGGGGTGGTGGCG
GCGGCGGCGGCGGCGGCGGCGGCGGCGGCGGCGGCGGCGGCGGCGGCGAGGCGGGAGCTGTAGCCCCCTA
CGGCTACACTCGGCCCCCTCAGGGGCTGGCGGGCCAGGAAAGCGACTTCACCGCACCTGATGTGTGGTAC
CCTGGCGGCATGGTGAGCAGAGTGCCCTATCCCAGTCCCACTTGTGTCAAAAGCGAAATGGGCCCCTGGA
TGGATAGCTACTCCGGACCTTACGGGGACATGCGTTTGGAGACTGCCAGGGACCATGTTTTGCCCATTGA
CTATTACTTTCCACCCCAGAAGACCTGCCTGATCTGTGGAGATGAAGCTTCTGGGTGTCACTATGGAGCT
CTCACATGTGGAAGCTGCAAGGTCTTCTTCAAAAGAGCCGCTGAAGGGAAACAGAAGTACCTGTGCGCCA
GCAGAAATGATTGCACTATTGATAAATTCCGAAGGAAAAATTGTCCATCTTGTCGTCTTCGGAAATGTTA
TGAAGCAGGGATGACTCTGGGAGCCCGGAAGCTGAAGAAACTTGGTAATCTGAAACTACAGGAGGAAGGA
GAGGCTTCCAGCACCACCAGCCCCACTGAGGAGACAACCCAGAAGCTGACAGTGTCACACATTGAAGGCT
ATGAATGTCAGCCCATCTTTCTGAATGTCCTGGAAGCCATTGAGCCAGGTGTAGTGTGTGCTGGACACGA
CAACAACCAGCCCGACTCCTTTGCAGCCTTGCTCTCTAGCCTCAATGAACTGGGAGAGAGACAGCTTGTA
CACGTGGTCAAGTGGGCCAAGGCCTTGCCTGGCTTCCGCAACTTACACGTGGACGACCAGATGGCTGTCA
TTCAGTACTCCTGGATGGGGCTCATGGTGTTTGCCATGGGCTGGCGATCCTTCACCAATGTCAACTCCAG
GATGCTCTACTTCGCCCCTGATCTGGTTTTCAATGAGTACCGCATGCACAAGTCCCGGATGTACAGCCAG
TGTGTCCGAATGAGGCACCTCTCTCAAGAGTTTGGATGGCTCCAAATCACCCCCCAGGAATTCCTGTGCA
TGAAAGCACTGCTACTCTTCAGCATTATTCCAGTGGATGGGCTGAAAAATCAAAAATTCTTTGATGAACT
TCGAATGAACTACATCAAGGAACTCGATCGTATCATTGCATGCAAAAGAAAAAATCCCACATCCTGCTCA
AGACGCTTCTACCAGCTCACCAAGCTCCTGGACTCCGTGCAGCCTATTGCGAGAGAGCTGCATCAGTTCA
CTTTTGACCTGCTAATCAAGTCACACATGGTGAGCGTGGACTTTCCGGAAATGATGGCAGAGATCATCTC
TGTGCAAGTGCCCAAGATCCTTTCTGGGAAAGTCAAGCCCATCTATTTCCACACCCAGTGAAGCATTGGA
AACCCTATTTCCCCACCCCAGCTCATGCCCCCTTTCAGATGTCTTCTGCCTGTTATAACTCTGCACTACT
CCTCTGCAGTGCCTTGGGGAATTTCCTCTATTGATGTACAGTCTGTCATGAACATGTTCCTCAATTCTAT
TTGCTGGGCTTTTTTTTTCTCTTTCTCTCCTTTCTTTTTCTTCTTCCCTCCCTATCTAACCCTCCCATGG
CACCTTCAGACTTTGCTTCCCATTGTGGCTCCTATCTGTGTTTTGAATGGTGTTGTATGCCTTTATCCAG
CACAGTGGCGGCCGCGATTCCGGGTGGCATCCCTGTGACCCCTCCCCAGTGCCTCTCCTGGCCCTGGAAG
TTGCCACTCCAGTGCCCACCAGCCTTGTCCTAATAAAATTAAGTTGCATCATTTTGTCTGACTAGGTGTC
CTTCTATAATATTATGGGGTGGAGGGGGGTGGTATGGAGCAAGGGGCAAGTTGGGAAGACAACCTGTAGG
GCCTGCGGGGTCTATTGGGAACCAAGCTGGAGTGCAGTGGCACAATCTTGGCTCACTGCAATCTCCGCCT
CCTGGGTTCAAGCGATTCTCCTGCCTCAGCCTCCCGAGTTGTTGGGATTCCAGGCATGCATGACCAGGCT
CAGCTAATTTTTGTTTTTTTGGTAGAGACGGGGTTTCACCATATTGGCCAGGCTGGTCTCCAACTCCTAA
TCTCAGGTGATCTACCCACCTTGGCCTCCCAAATTGCTGGGATTACAGGCGTGAACCACTGCTCCCTTCC
CTGTCCTTCTGATTTTAAAATAACTATACCAGCAGGAGGACGTCCAGACACAGCATAGGCTACCTGGCCA
TGCCCAACCGGTGGGACATTTGAGTTGCTTGCTTGGCACTGTCCTCTCATGCGTTGGGTCCACTCAGTAG
ATGCCTGTTGAATTGGGTACGCGGCCAGCTTGGCTGTGGAATGTGTGTCAGTTAGGGTGTGGAAAGTCCC
CAGGCTCCCCAGCAGGCAGAAGTATGCAAAGCATGCATCTCAATTAGTCAGCAACCAGGTGTGGAAAGTC
CCCAGGCTCCCCAGCAGGCAGAAGTATGCAAAGCATGCATCTCAATTAGTCAGCAACCATAGTCCCGCCC
CTAACTCCGCCCATCCCGCCCCTAACTCCGCCCAGTTCCGCCCATTCTCCGCCCCATGGCTGACTAATTT
TTTTTATTTATGCAGAGGCCGAGGCCGCCTCGGCCTCTGAGCTATTCCAGAAGTAGTGAGGAGGCTTTTT
TGGAGGAATTGATCAGCTTGGGATCTGATCAAGAGACAGGATGAGGATCGTTTCGCATGATTGAACAAGA
TGGATTGCACGCAGGTTCTCCGGCCGCTTGGGTGGAGAGGCTATTCGGCTATGACTGGGCACAACAGACA
ATCGGCTGCTCTGATGCCGCCGTGTTCCGGCTGTCAGCGCAGGGGCGCCCGGTTCTTTTTGTCAAGACCG
ACCTGTCCGGTGCCCTGAATGAACTGCAGGACGAGGCAGCGCGGCTATCGTGGCTGGCCACGACGGGCGT
TCCTTGCGCAGCTGTGCTCGACGTTGTCACTGAAGCGGGAAGGGACTGGCTGCTATTGGGCGAAGTGCCG
GGGCAGGATCTCCTGTCATCTCACCTTGCTCCTGCCGAGAAAGTATCCATCATGGCTGATGCAATGCGGC
GGCTGCATACGCTTGATCCGGCTACCTGCCCATTCGACCACCAAGCGAAACATCGCATCGAGCGAGCACG
TACTCGGATGGAAGCCGGTCTTGTCGATCAGGATGATCTGGACGAAGAGCATCAGGGGCTCGCGCCAGCC
GAACTGTTCGCCAGGCTCAAGGCGCGCATGCCCGACGGCGAGGATCTCGTCGTGACCCATGGCGATGCCT
GCTTGCCGAATATCATGGTGGAAAATGGCCGCTTTTCTGGATTCATCGACTGTGGCCGGCTGGGTGTGGC
GGACCGCTATCAGGACATAGCGTTGGCTACCCGTGATATTGCTGAAGAGCTTGGCGGCGAATGGGCTGAC
CGCTTCCTCGTGCTTTACGGTATCGCCGCTCCCGATTCGCAGCGCATCGCCTTCTATCGCCTTCTTGACG
AGTTCTTCTGAGCGGGACTCTGGGGTTCGAAATGACCGACCAAGCGACGCCCAACCTGCCATCACGAGAT
TTCGATTCCACCGCCGCCTTCTATGAAAGGTTGGGCTTCGGAATCGTTTTCCGGGACGCCGGCTGGATGA
TCCTCCAGCGCGGGGATCTCATGCTGGAGTTCTTCGCCCACCTCGGGCTCGATCCCCTCGCGAGTTGGTT
CAGCTGCTGCCTGAGGCTGGACGACCTCGCGGAGTTCTACCGGCAGTGCAAATCCGTCGGCATCCAGGAA
ACCAGCAGCGGCTATCCGCGCATCCATGCCCCCGAACTGCAGGAGTGGGGAGGCACGATGGCCGCTTTGG
TCGACCCGGACGGGACGCTCCTGCGCCTGATACAGAACGAATTGCTTGCAGGCATCTCATGAGTGTGTCT
TCCCGTTTTCCGCCTGAGGTCACTGCGTGGATGGAGCGCTGGCGCCTGCTGCGCGACGGCGAGCTGCTCA
CCACCCACTCGCCAAGCTGGAACCGTAAAAAGGCCGCGTTGCTGGCGTTTTTCCATAGGCTCCGCCGATC
ATAATCAGCCATACCACATTTGTAGAGGTTTTACTTGCTTTAAAAAACCTCCCACACCTCCCCCTGAACC
TGAAACATAAAATGAATGCAATTGTTGTTGTTAACTTGTTTATTGCAGCTTATAATGGTTACAAATAAAG
CAATAGCATCACAAATTTCACAAATAAAGCATTTTTTTCACTGCATTCTAGTTGTGGTTTGTCCAAACTC
ATCAATGTATCTTATCATGTCTGGATCAATTCCCTATAGTGAGTCGTATTAAATTCGTAATCATGTCATA
GCTGTTTCCTGTGTGAAATTGTTATCCGCTCACAATTCCACACAACATACGAGCCGGAAGCATAAAGTGT
AAAGCCTGGGGTGCCTAATGAGTGAGCTAACTCACATTAATTGCGTTGCGCTCACTGCCCGCTTTCCAGT
CGGGAAACCTGTCGTGCCAGCTGCATTAATGAATCGGCCAACGCGCGGGGAGAGGCGGTTTGCGTATTGG
GCGCTCTTCCGCTTCCTCGCTCACTGACTCGCTGCGCTCGGTCGTTCGGCTGCGGCGAGCGGTATCAGCT
CACTCAAAGGCGGTAATACGGTTATCCACAGAATCAGGGGATAACGCAGGAAAGAACATGTGAGCAAAAG
GCCAGCAAAAGGCCAGGAACCGTAAAAAGGCCGCGTTGCTGGCGTTTTTCCATAGGCTCCGCCCCCCTGA
CGAGCATCACAAAAATCGACGCTCAAGTCAGAGGTGGCGAAACCCGACAGGACTATAAAGATACCAGGCG
TTTCCCCCTGGAAGCTCCCTCGTGCGCTCTCCTGTTCCGACCCTGCCGCTTACCGGATACCTGTCCGCCT
TTCTCCCTTCGGGAAGCGTGGCGCTTTCTCATAGCTCACGCTGTAGGTATCTCAGTTCGGTGTAGGTCGT
TCGCTCCAAGCTGGGCTGTGTGCACGAACCCCCCGTTCAGCCCGACCGCTGCGCCTTATCCGGTAACTAT
CGTCTTGAGTCCAACCCGGTAAGACACGACTTATCGCCACTGGCAGCAGCCACTGGTAACAGGATTAGCA
GAGCGAGGTATGTAGGCGGTGCTACAGAGTTCTTGAAGTGGTGGCCTAACTACGGCTACACTAGAAGAAC
AGTATTTGGTATCTGCGCTCTGCTGAAGCCAGTTACCTTCGGAAAAAGAGTTGGTAGCTCTTGATCCGGC
AAACAAACCACCGCTGGTAGCGGTGGTTTTTTTGTTTGCAAGCAGCAGATTACGCGCAGAAAAAAAGGAT
CTCAAGAAGATCCTTTGATCTTTTCTACGGGGTCTGACGCTCAGTGGAACGAAAACTCACGTTAAGGGAT
TTTGGTCATGAGATTATCAAAAAGGATCTTCACCTAGATCCTTTTAAATTAAAAATGAAGTTTTAAATCA
ATCTAAAGTATATATGAGTAAACTTGGTCTGACAGTTACCAATGCTTAATCAGTGAGGCACCTATCTCAG
CGATCTGTCTATTTCGTTCATCCATAGTTGCCTGACTCCCCGTCGTGTAGATAACTACGATACGGGAGGG
CTTACCATCTGGCCCCAGTGCTGCAATGATACCGCGAGACCCACGCTCACCGGCTCCAGATTTATCAGCA
ATAAACCAGCCAGCCGGAAGGGCCGAGCGCAGAAGTGGTCCTGCAACTTTATCCGCCTCCATCCAGTCTA
TTAATTGTTGCCGGGAAGCTAGAGTAAGTAGTTCGCCAGTTAATAGTTTGCGCAACGTTGTTGCCATTGC
TACAGGCATCGTGGTGTCACGCTCGTCGTTTGGTATGGCTTCATTCAGCTCCGGTTCCCAACGATCAAGG
CGAGTTACATGATCCCCCATGTTGTGCAAAAAAGCGGTTAGCTCCTTCGGTCCTCCGATCGTTGTCAGAA
GTAAGTTGGCCGCAGTGTTATCACTCATGGTTATGGCAGCACTGCATAATTCTCTTACTGTCATGCCATC
CGTAAGATGCTTTTCTGTGACTGGTGAGTACTCAACCAAGTCATTCTGAGAATAGTGTATGCGGCGACCG
AGTTGCTCTTGCCCGGCGTCAATACGGGATAATACCGCGCCACATAGCAGAACTTTAAAAGTGCTCATCA
TTGGAAAACGTTCTTCGGGGCGAAAACTCTCAAGGATCTTACCGCTGTTGAGATCCAGTTCGATGTAACC
CACTCGTGCACCCAACTGATCTTCAGCATCTTTTACTTTCACCAGCGTTTCTGGGTGAGCAAAAACAGGA
AGGCAAAATGCCGCAAAAAAGGGAATAAGGGCGACACGGAAATGTTGAATACTCATACTCTTCCTTTTTC
AATATTATTGAAGCATTTATCAGGGTTATTGTCTCATGAGCGGATACATATTTGAATGTATTTAGAAAAA
TAAACAAATAGGGGTTCCGCGCACATTTCCCCGAAAAGTGCCACCTG
[124 nt withheld, positions 8868-8991]
C
[91 nt withheld, positions 8993-9083]
A
[49 nt withheld, positions 9085-9133]
CCTTTGACGTTGGAGTCCACGTTCTTT
[37 nt withheld, positions 9161-9197]
ACCCTATCTCGGTCTATTCTTTTGATTTATAAGGGATTTTGCCGATTTCGGCCTATTGGTTAAAAAATGA
GCTGATTTAACAAAAATTTAACGCGAATTTTAACAAAATATTAACGCTTACAATTT
